Addgene plasmid #157077: pD649-HAsp-MPZL3-COMP5AP-AviTag-9xHis
Purpose: Mammalian expression of cell-surface protein extracellular domain fused to COMP5AP-AviTag-9xHis. Protein is secreted from cells.
Depositing lab: Chris Garcia. Depositing organization: Stanford University. Publication: A Human IgSF Cell-Surface Interactome Reveals a Complex Network of Protein-Protein Interactions. Wojtowicz WM, Vielmetter J, Fernandes RA, Siepe DH, Eastman CL, Chisholm GB, Cox S, Klock H, Anderson PW, Rue SM, Miller JJ, Glaser SM, Bragstad ML, Vance J, Lam AW, Lesley SA, Zinn K, Garcia KC. Cell. 2020 Aug 20;182(4):1027-1043.e17. doi: 10.1016/j.cell.2020.07.025. PubMed 32822567.
Backbone
  Vector backbone: pD649
  Backbone size w/o insert (bp): 7153
  Vector type: Mammalian Expression
Growth in bacteria
  Bacterial resistance: Ampicillin, 100 μg/mL
  Growth temperature: 37°C
  Growth strain: DH5alpha
  Copy number: High Copy
Gene/Insert
  Gene/Insert name: MPZL3
  Species: H. sapiens (human)
  Insert size (bp): 381
  Entrez Gene: MPZL3
  Promoter: CMV/SP6
  Tag / fusion protein: COMP5AP-AviTag-9xHis (C terminal on backbone)
  Cloning method: Restriction Enzyme; 5′ cloning site GCGGCCGC (not destroyed); 3′ cloning site GGCGCGCC (not destroyed)
  Sequencing primers: 5′ ATTTAGGTGACACTATAG; 3′ CGTCGCACTCCATCACGGTG
Resource information
  A portion of this plasmid was derived from a plasmid made by: synthesis by ThermoFisher
Terms and licenses: Academic/Nonprofit Terms; Industry Terms: Not Available to Industry
Depositor comments: Some plasmids in this collection may have an IS4-like element ISVsa5 family transposase upstream of the CMV promoter.
How to cite: pD649-HAsp-MPZL3-COMP5AP-AviTag-9xHis was a gift from Chris Garcia (Addgene plasmid # 157077 ; http://n2t.net/addgene:157077 ; RRID:Addgene_157077)
