[The description below was written by a language model from this plasmid's Addgene catalogue record and pLannotate feature annotations shown in this document.]
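Description:
pD649-HAsp-MPZL3-COMP5AP-AviTag-9xHis is a mammalian expression plasmid built on the pD649 backbone that produces the extracellular domain of human MPZL3, an immunoglobulin-superfamily cell-surface adhesion protein, as a secreted, multimerised enzyme fusion. In bacteria it is maintained at high copy from a ColE1/pUC-type origin and selected with ampicillin through a full-length β-lactamase gene. The annotation also picks up short remnants of KanR, lacZα, an rrnB terminator and an f1 origin, which appear to be vestigial. A separate SV40 early promoter/EM7 promoter cassette drives a puromycin N-acetyltransferase gene ending in an SV40 polyadenylation signal, which could allow selection in mammalian cells, although the record does not describe that use.

The expression unit uses the CMV immediate-early enhancer and promoter with a fragment of CMV intron A, followed by an SP6 promoter that also serves as a sequencing primer site. The open reading frame begins with a secretion signal: "HAsp" in the name, while the annotation software matched this region partially to an immunoglobulin heavy-chain leader. The 381 bp MPZL3 ectodomain sits between retained NotI and AscI sites, so ectodomains can be exchanged within the same framework. Downstream, the backbone supplies the coiled-coil region of rat cartilage oligomeric matrix protein, a pentamerising domain that raises avidity for weak binding partners, fused to human placental alkaline phosphatase as an enzymatic reporter. An AviTag for site-specific biotinylation and a polyhistidine tag for purification follow, and a bGH polyadenylation signal ends the transcript. The plasmid belongs to a collection made for a human IgSF cell-surface interactome screen. The depositor notes that some members of this collection may carry an IS4-like transposase insertion upstream of the CMV promoter, though none is annotated here.
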