Features (pLannotate 1.2.2; 24 found; start..end, strand, type, name):
    119..143     -  CDS            KanR (fragment): aminoglycoside phosphotransferase; aph(3')-Ia; confers resistance to kanamycin
    254..842     +  rep_origin     ori: high-copy-number ColE1/pMB1/pBR322/pUC origin of replication
   1067..1084    +  terminator     rrnB T2 terminator (fragment): transcription terminator T2 from the E. coli rrnB gene
   1109..1128    -  CDS            lacZα (fragment): LacZα fragment of β-galactosidase; lacZ fragment
   1584..1600    +  protein_bind   lac operator: The lac repressor binds to the lac operator to inhibit transcription in E. coli. This inhibition can be relieved by adding lactose or isopropyl-β-D-thiogalactopyranoside (IPTG). lac repressor encoded by lacI
   1843..2146    +  enhancer       CMV enhancer: human cytomegalovirus immediate early enhancer
   2147..2350    +  promoter       CMV promoter: human cytomegalovirus (CMV) immediate early promoter
   2486..2529    +  intron         CMV intron (fragment): modified intron A from human cytomegalovirus
   2581..2599    +  promoter       SP6 promoter: promoter for bacteriophage SP6 RNA polymerase
   2603..2640    +  CDS            IgH signal sequence (fragment): signal sequence from the mouse immunoglobulin heavy chain variable region
   2731..3129    +  CDS            MPZL3 (fragment): MPZL3_HUMAN - Experimental evidence at protein level: Swiss-Prot protein existence level 1. Mediates homophilic cell-cell adhesion. From Homo sapiens (Human).
   3226..3405    +  CDS            Comp (fragment): COMP_RAT - Experimental evidence at protein level: Swiss-Prot protein existence level 1. May play a role in the structural integrity of cartilage via its interaction with other extracellular matrix proteins such as the collagens and fibronectin. Can mediate the interaction of chondrocytes with the cartilage extracellular matrix through interaction with cell surface integrin receptors. Could play a role in the pathogenesis of osteoarthritis. Potent suppressor of apoptosis in both primary chondrocytes and transformed cells. Suppresses apoptosis by blocking the activation of caspase-3 and by indu
   3393..4845    +  CDS            SEAP (fragment): secreted alkaline phosphatase from human placenta The natural enzyme has a C-terminal transmembrane sequence that is replaced by a GPI anchor.
   4870..4911    +  CDS            AviTag™ (fragment): peptide tag that allows for enzymatic biotinylation
   4915..4938    +  CDS            8xHis: 8xHis affinity tag
   5084..5195    +  polyA_signal   bGH poly(A) signal: bovine growth hormone polyadenylation signal
   5196..5304    +  rep_origin     f1 ori (fragment): f1 bacteriophage origin of replication; arrow indicates direction of (+) strand synthesis
   5318..5647    +  promoter       SV40 promoter: SV40 enhancer and early promoter
   5695..5742    +  promoter       EM7 promoter: synthetic bacterial promoter&nbsp
   5761..6360    +  CDS            PuroR (fragment): puromycin N-acetyltransferase; pac from Streptomyces; confers resistance to puromycin
   6370..6495    +  CDS            ble (fragment): BLE_KLEPN - Experimental evidence at protein level: Swiss-Prot protein existence level 1. Binding protein with a strong affinity to the bleomycin family of antibiotics. Binds to CL990; an antimitotic-antibiotic compound. From Klebsiella pneumoniae.
   6490..6611    +  polyA_signal   SV40 poly(A) signal: SV40 polyadenylation signal
   6664..7524    -  CDS            AmpR: β-lactamase; bla; confers resistance to ampicillin, carbenicillin, and related antibiotics
   7527..89      -  promoter       AmpR promoter (fragment) (across the origin): bla
>Addgene plasmid #157077 | pD649-HAsp-MPZL3-COMP5AP-AviTag-9xHis | depositor full sequence | sequence record 303263 | Full Sequence
TTTCAATATTATTGAAGCATTTATCAGGGTTATTGTCTCATGAGCGGATACATATTTGAATGTATTTAGA
AAAATAAACAAATAGGGGTCAGTGTTACAACCAATTAACCAATTCTGAACATTATCGCGAGCCCATTTAT
ACCTGAATATGGCTCATAACACCCCTTGCTCATGACCAAAATCCCTTAACGTGAGTTACGCGCGCGTCGT
TCCACTGAGCGTCAGACCCCGTAGAAAAGATCAAAGGATCTTCTTGAGATCCTTTTTTTCTGCGCGTAAT
CTGCTGCTTGCAAACAAAAAAACCACCGCTACCAGCGGTGGTTTGTTTGCCGGATCAAGAGCTACCAACT
CTTTTTCCGAAGGTAACTGGCTTCAGCAGAGCGCAGATACCAAATACTGTTCTTCTAGTGTAGCCGTAGT
TAGCCCACCACTTCAAGAACTCTGTAGCACCGCCTACATACCTCGCTCTGCTAATCCTGTTACCAGTGGC
TGCTGCCAGTGGCGATAAGTCGTGTCTTACCGGGTTGGACTCAAGACGATAGTTACCGGATAAGGCGCAG
CGGTCGGGCTGAACGGGGGGTTCGTGCACACAGCCCAGCTTGGAGCGAACGACCTACACCGAACTGAGAT
ACCTACAGCGTGAGCTATGAGAAAGCGCCACGCTTCCCGAAGGGAGAAAGGCGGACAGGTATCCGGTAAG
CGGCAGGGTCGGAACAGGAGAGCGCACGAGGGAGCTTCCAGGGGGAAACGCCTGGTATCTTTATAGTCCT
GTCGGGTTTCGCCACCTCTGACTTGAGCGTCGATTTTTGTGATGCTCGTCAGGGGGGCGGAGCCTATGGA
AAAACGCCAGCAACGCGGCCTTTTTACGGTTCCTGGCCTTTTGCTGGCCTTTTGCTCACATGTTCTTTCC
TGCGTTATCCCCTGATTCTGTGGATAACCGTATTACCGCCTTTGAGTGAGCTGATACCGCTCGCCGCAGC
CGAACGACCGAGCGCAGCGAGTCAGTGAGCGAGGAAGCGGAAGGCGAGAGTAGGGAACTGCCAGGCATCA
AACTAAGCAGAAGGCCCCTGACGGATGGCCTTTTTGCGTTTCTACAAACTCTTTCTGTGTTGTAAAACGA
CGGCCAGTCTTAAGCTCGGGCCCCCTGGGCGGTTCTGATAACGAGTAATCGTTAATCCGCAAATAACGTA
AAAACCCGCTTCGGCGGGTTTTTTTATGGGGGGAGTTTAGGGAAAGAGCATTTGTCAGAATATTTAAGGG
CGCCTGTCACTTTGCTTGATATATGAGAATTATTTAACCTTATAAATGAGAAAAAAGCAACGCACTTTAA
ATAAGATACGTTGCTTTTTCGATTGATGAACACCTATAATTAAACTATTCATCTATTATTTATGATTTTT
TGTATATACAATATTTCTAGTTTGTTAAAGAGAATTAAGAAAATAAATCTCGAAAATAATAAAGGGAAAA
TCAGTTTTTGATATCAAAATTATACATGTCAACGATAATACAAAATATAATACAAACTATAAGATGTTAT
CAGTATTTATTATCATTTAGAATAAATTTTGTGTCGCCCTTAATTGTGAGCGGATAACAATTACGAGCTT
CATGCACAGTGGCGTTGACTCAATATTGGCCATTAGCCATATTATTCATTGGTTATATAGCATAAATCAA
TATTGGCTATTGGCCATTGCATACGTTGTATCTATATCATAATATGTACATTTATATTGGCTCATGTCCA
ATATGACCGCCATGTTGGCATTGATTATTGACTAGTTATTAATAGTAATCAATTACGGGGTCATTAGTTC
ATAGCCCATATATGGAGTTCCGCGTTACATAACTTACGGTAAATGGCCCGCCTGGCTGACCGCCCAACGA
CCCCCGCCCATTGACGTCAATAATGACGTATGTTCCCATAGTAACGCCAATAGGGACTTTCCATTGACGT
CAATGGGTGGAGTATTTACGGTAAACTGCCCACTTGGCAGTACATCAAGTGTATCATATGCCAAGTACGC
CCCCTATTGACGTCAATGACGGTAAATGGCCCGCCTGGCATTATGCCCAGTACATGACCTTATGGGACTT
TCCTACTTGGCAGTACATCTACGTATTAGTCATCGCTATTACCATGGTGATGCGGTTTTGGCAGTACATC
AATGGGCGTGGATAGCGGTTTGACTCACGGGGATTTCCAAGTCTCCACCCCATTGACGTCAATGGGAGTT
TGTTTTGGCACCAAAATCAACGGGACTTTCCAAAATGTCGTAACAACTCCGCCCCATTGACGCAAATGGG
CGGTAGGCGTGTACGGTGGGAGGTCTATATAAGCAGAGCTCGTTTAGTGAACCGTCAGATCGCCTGGAGA
CGCCATCCACGCTGTTTTGACCTCCATAGAAGACACCGGGACCGATCCAGCCTCCGCGGCCGGGAACGGT
GCATTGGAACGCGGATTCCCCGTGCCAAGAGTGACGTAAGTACCGCCTATAGAGTCTATAGGCCCACCCC
CTTGGCTTCGTTAGAACGCGGCTACAATTAATACATAACCTTATGTATCATACACATACGATTTAGGTGA
CACTATAGAATAACATCCACTTTGCCTTTCTCTCCACAGGTGTCCACTCCCAGGTCCAACTGCACCTCGG
TTCTATCGAAAACGCGCCTGCTAGCGCCACCATGAAGACCATCATTGCCCTGAGCTACATCTTCTGCCTG
GTGTTCGCTGCGGCCGCCTTGGAAATTAGAGCTGATGCCCATGTGCGGGGCTACGTGGGAGAGAAGATCA
AGCTGAAGTGCACCTTCAAGAGCACCAGCGACGTGACCGACAAGCTGACCATCGACTGGACCTACAGACC
TCCTAGCAGCAGCCACACCGTGTCCATCTTCCACTATCAGTCCTTTCAGTACCCCACCACCGCCGGCACC
TTCAGAGATAGAATCAGCTGGGTCGGAAACGTGTACAAGGGCGACGCCAGCATCTCCATCAGCAACCCCA
CCATCAAGGACAACGGCACCTTTAGCTGCGCCGTGAAGAACCCTCCTGACGTGCACCACAACATCCCCAT
GACCGAGCTGACAGTGACCGAGCGCGGATTTGGCACCATGCTGAGTTCTGGCGCGCCGGAAGATCAAGTT
GATCCAAGATTGATTGATGGCAAGGGCGGATCTCTGGAGGTGCTGTTCCAGGGACCAGGCGGAAGCGGCA
ATCCCGGCGGCGATCTGGCCCCCCAGATGCTGCGCGAGCTGCAGGAGACCAATGCCGCCCTGCAGGACGT
GCGCGAGCTGCTGCGCCACCGCGTGAAGGAGATCACCTTCCTGAAGAACACCGTGATGGAGTGCGACGCC
TGCGGTATGCAGCCCTCTAGAGGCTCCGGCTCCATCATCCCAGTTGAGGAGGAGAACCCGGACTTCTGGA
ACCGCGAGGCAGCCGAGGCCCTGGGTGCCGCCAAGAAGCTGCAGCCTGCACAGACAGCCGCCAAGAACCT
CATCATCTTCCTGGGCGATGGGATGGGGGTGTCTACGGTGACAGCTGCCAGGATCCTAAAAGGGCAGAAG
AAGGACAAACTGGGGCCTGAGATACCCCTGGCCATGGACCGCTTCCCATATGTGGCTCTGTCCAAGACAT
ACAATGTAGACAAACATGTGCCAGACAGTGGAGCCACAGCCACGGCCTACCTGTGCGGGGTCAAGGGCAA
CTTCCAGACCATTGGCTTGAGTGCAGCCGCCCGCTTTAACCAGTGCAACACGACACGCGGCAACGAGGTC
ATCTCCGTGATGAATCGGGCCAAGAAAGCAGGGAAGTCAGTGGGAGTGGTAACCACCACACGAGTGCAGC
ACGCCTCGCCAGCCGGCACCTACGCCCACACGGTGAACCGCAACTGGTACTCGGACGCCGACGTGCCTGC
CTCGGCCCGCCAGGAGGGGTGCCAGGACATCGCTACGCAGCTCATCTCCAACATGGACATTGACGTGATC
CTAGGTGGAGGCCGAAAGTACATGTTTCGCATGGGAACCCCAGACCCTGAGTACCCAGATGACTACAGCC
AAGGTGGGACCAGGCTGGACGGGAAGAATCTGGTGCAGGAATGGCTGGCGAAGCGCCAGGGTGCCCGGTA
TGTGTGGAACCGCACTGAGCTCATGCAGGCTTCCCTGGACCCGTCTGTGACCCATCTCATGGGTCTCTTT
GAGCCTGGAGACATGAAATACGAGATCCACCGAGACTCCACACTGGACCCCTCCCTGATGGAGATGACAG
AGGCTGCCCTGCGCCTGCTGAGCAGGAACCCCCGCGGCTTCTTCCTCTTCGTGGAGGGTGGTCGCATCGA
CCATGGTCATCATGAAAGCAGGGCTTACCGGGCACTGACTGAGACGATCATGTTCGACGACGCCATTGAG
AGGGCGGGCCAGCTCACCAGCGAGGAGGACACGCTGAGCCTCGTCACTGCCGACCACTCCCACGTCTTCT
CCTTCGGAGGCTACCCCCTGCGAGGGAGCTCCATCTTCGGGCTGGCCCCTGGCAAGGCCCGGGACAGGAA
GGCCTACACGGTCCTCCTATACGGAAACGGTCCAGGCTATGTGCTCAAGGACGGCGCCCGGCCGGATGTT
ACCGAGAGCGAGAGCGGGAGCCCCGAGTATCGGCAGCAGTCAGCAGTGCCCCTGGACGAAGAGACCCACG
CAGGCGAGGACGTGGCGGTGTTCGCGCGCGGCCCGCAGGCGCACCTGGTTCACGGCGTGCAGGAGCAGAC
CTTCATAGCGCACGTCATGGCCTTCGCCGCCTGCCTGGAGCCCTACACCGCCTGCGACCTGGCGCCCCCC
GCCGGCACCACCGACGCCGCGCACCCGGGTGGCGGAGGACTGAACGACATCTTCGAGGCTCAGAAAATCG
AATGGCACGAACATCACCATCACCATCACCATCACCATTAAGGCCGGCCTGTAGTCACTGGCACAACGCG
TTACCCGGTAAGCCAATCGGGTATACACGGTCGTCATACTGCAGACAGGGTTCTTCTACTTTGCAAGATA
GTCTTGAGTAGTAAAATAAATAGATAGAGAAAATCAGCCTCGACTGTGCCTTCTAGTTGCCAGCCATCTG
TTGTTTGCCCCTCCCCCGTGCCTTCCTTGACCCTGGAAGGTGCCACTCCCACTGTCCTTTCCTAATAAAA
TGAGGAAATTGCATCACAACACTCAACCCTATCTCGGTCTATTCTTTTGATTTATAAGGGATTTTGCCGA
TTTCGGCCTATTGGTTAAAAAATGAGCTGATTTAACAAAAATTTAACGCGAATTAATTCTGTGGAATGTG
TGTCAGTTAGGGTGTGGAAAGTCCCCAGGCTCCCCAGCAGGCAGAAGTATGCAAAGCATGCATCTCAATT
AGTCAGCAACCAGGTGTGGAAAGTCCCCAGGCTCCCCAGCAGGCAGAAGTATGCAAAGCATGCATCTCAA
TTAGTCAGCAACCATAGTCCCGCCCCTAACTCCGCCCATCCCGCCCCTAACTCCGCCCAGTTCCGCCCAT
TCTCCGCCCCATGGCTGACTAATTTTTTTTATTTATGCAGAGGCCGAGGCCGCCTCTGCCTCTGAGCTAT
TCCAGAAGTAGTGAGGAGGCTTTTTTGGAGGCCTAGGCTTTTGCAAAAAGCTCCCGGGAGCTTGTATATC
CATTTTCGGATCTGATCAGCACGTGTTGACAATTAATCATCGGCATAGTATATCGGCATAGTATAATACG
ACAAGGTGAGGAACTAAACCATGACCGAGTACAAGCCCACGGTGCGCCTCGCCACCCGCGACGACGTCCC
CAGGGCCGTACGCACCCTCGCCGCCGCGTTCGCCGACTACCCCGCCACGCGCCACACCGTCGATCCGGAC
CGCCACATCGAGCGGGTCACCGAGCTGCAAGAACTCTTCCTCACGCGCGTCGGGCTCGACATCGGCAAGG
TGTGGGTCGCGGACGACGGCGCCGCGGTGGCGGTCTGGACCACGCCGGAGAGCGTCGAAGCGGGGGCGGT
GTTCGCCGAGATCGGCCCGCGCATGGCCGAGTTGAGCGGTTCCCGGCTGGCCGCGCAGCAACAGATGGAA
GGCCTCCTGGCGCCGCACCGGCCCAAGGAGCCCGCGTGGTTCCTGGCCACCGTCGGCGTCTCGCCCGACC
ACCAGGGCAAGGGTCTGGGCAGCGCCGTCGTGCTCCCCGGAGTGGAGGCGGCCGAGCGCGCCGGGGTGCC
CGCCTTCCTGGAGACATCCGCGCCCCGCAACCTCCCCTTCTACGAGCGGCTCGGCTTCACCGTCACCGCC
GACGTCGAGGTGCCCGAAGGACCGCGCACCTGGTGCATGACCCGCAAGCCCGGTGCCTGACACGTGCTAC
GAGATTTCGATTCCACCGCCGCCTTCTATGAAAGGTTGGGCTTCGGAATCGTTTTCCGGGACGCCGGCTG
GATGATCCTCCAGCGCGGGGATCTCATGCTGGAGTTCTTCGCCCACCCCAACTTGTTTATTGCAGCTTAT
AATGGTTACAAATAAAGCAATAGCATCACAAATTTCACAAATAAAGCATTTTTTTCACTGCATTCTAGTT
GTGGTTTGTCCAAACTCATCAATGTATCTTATCATGTCTGTATACCGTCGACCTCTAGCTAGAGCTTGGC
GTAATCATGGTCATTACCAATGCTTAATCAGTGAGGCACCTATCTCAGCGATCTGTCTATTTCGTTCATC
CATAGTTGCCTGACTCCCCGTCGTGTAGATAACTACGATACGGGAGGGCTTACCATCTGGCCCCAGCGCT
GCGATGATACCGCGAGAACCACGCTCACCGGCTCCGGATTTATCAGCAATAAACCAGCCAGCCGGAAGGG
CCGAGCGCAGAAGTGGTCCTGCAACTTTATCCGCCTCCATCCAGTCTATTAATTGTTGCCGGGAAGCTAG
AGTAAGTAGTTCGCCAGTTAATAGTTTGCGCAACGTTGTTGCCATCGCTACAGGCATCGTGGTGTCACGC
TCGTCGTTTGGTATGGCTTCATTCAGCTCCGGTTCCCAACGATCAAGGCGAGTTACATGATCCCCCATGT
TGTGCAAAAAAGCGGTTAGCTCCTTCGGTCCTCCGATCGTTGTCAGAAGTAAGTTGGCCGCAGTGTTATC
ACTCATGGTTATGGCAGCACTGCATAATTCTCTTACTGTCATGCCATCCGTAAGATGCTTTTCTGTGACT
GGTGAGTACTCAACCAAGTCATTCTGAGAATAGTGTATGCGGCGACCGAGTTGCTCTTGCCCGGCGTCAA
TACGGGATAATACCGCGCCACATAGCAGAACTTTAAAAGTGCTCATCATTGGAAAACGTTCTTCGGGGCG
AAAACTCTCAAGGATCTTACCGCTGTTGAGATCCAGTTCGATGTAACCCACTCGTGCACCCAACTGATCT
TCAGCATCTTTTACTTTCACCAGCGTTTCTGGGTGAGCAAAAACAGGAAGGCAAAATGCCGCAAAAAAGG
GAATAAGGGCGACACGGAAATGTTGAATACTCATATTCTTCCTT
