>Addgene plasmid #157077 | pD649-HAsp-MPZL3-COMP5AP-AviTag-9xHis | depositor partial sequence | sequence record 303264 | insert (extracellular domain)
TTGGAAATTAGAGCTGATGCCCATGTGCGGGGCTACGTGGGAGAGAAGATCAAGCTGAAGTGCACCTTCA
AGAGCACCAGCGACGTGACCGACAAGCTGACCATCGACTGGACCTACAGACCTCCTAGCAGCAGCCACAC
CGTGTCCATCTTCCACTATCAGTCCTTTCAGTACCCCACCACCGCCGGCACCTTCAGAGATAGAATCAGC
TGGGTCGGAAACGTGTACAAGGGCGACGCCAGCATCTCCATCAGCAACCCCACCATCAAGGACAACGGCA
CCTTTAGCTGCGCCGTGAAGAACCCTCCTGACGTGCACCACAACATCCCCATGACCGAGCTGACAGTGAC
CGAGCGCGGATTTGGCACCATGCTGAGTTCT
